>Addgene plasmid #188915 | pBS-SKII-3XHA-fSNAP-Phleomycin | addgene full sequence | sequence record 371287 | Addgene NGS Result
GAAAAGTGCCACCTAAATTGTAAGCGTTAATATTTTGTTAAAATTCGCGTTAAATTTTTGTTAAATCAGC
TCATTTTTTAACCAATAGGCCGAAATCGGCAAAATCCCTTATAAATCAAAAGAATAGACCGAGATAGGGT
[37 nt withheld, positions 141-177]
AAAGAACGTGGACTCCAACGTCAAAGG
[49 nt withheld, positions 205-253]
T
[91 nt withheld, positions 255-345]
G
[124 nt withheld, positions 347-470]
CCCATTCGCCATTCAGGCTGCGCAACTGTTGGGAAGGGCGATCGGTGCGGGCCTCTTCGCTATTACGCCA
GCTGGCGAAAGGGGGATGTGCTGCAAGGCGATTAAGTTGGGTAACGCCAGGGTTTTCCCAGTCACGACGT
TGTAAAACGACGGCCAGTGAGCGCGCGTAATACGACTCACTATAGGGCGAATTGGGTACCGGGCCCCCCC
TCGAGGTCGACGGTATCGATAAGTTGATATCGGGTCGACGGATCCCCGGGTTAATTAACATCTTTTACCC
ATACGATGTTCCTGACTATGCGGGCTATCCCTATGACGTCCCGGACTATGCAGGATCCTATCCATATGAC
GTTCCAGATTACGCTGCTCAGTGCGGTTCAGGTGGATCTGGTTCTATGGACAAAGACTGCGAAATGAAGC
GCACCACCCTGGATAGCCCTCTGGGCAAGCTGGAACTGTCTGGGTGCGAACAGGGCCTGCACCGTATCAT
CTTCCTGGGCAAAGGAACATCTGCCGCCGACGCCGTGGAAGTGCCTGCCCCAGCCGCCGTGCTGGGCGGA
CCAGAGCCACTGATGCAGGCCACCGCCTGGCTCAACGCCTACTTTCACCAGCCTGAGGCCATCGAGGAGT
TCCCTGTGCCAGCCCTGCACCACCCAGTGTTCCAGCAGGAGAGCTTTACCCGCCAGGTGCTGTGGAAACT
GCTGAAAGTGGTGAAGTTCGGAGAGGTCATCAGCTACAGCCACCTGGCCGCCCTGGCCGGCAATCCCGCC
GCCACCGCCGCCGTGAAAACCGCCCTGAGCGGAAATCCCGTGCCCATTCTGATCCCCTGCCACCGGGTGG
TGCAGGGCGACCTGGACGTGGGGGGCTACGAGGGCGGGCTCGCCGTGAAAGAGTGGCTGCTGGCCCACGA
GGGCCACAGACTGGGCAAGCCTGGGCTGGGTTAATATATAACTGTCTAGAAATAAAGAGTATCATCTTTC
AAAGGTCACCCGGCCAGCGACATGGAGGCCCAGAATACCCTCCTTGACAGTCTTGACGTGCGCAGCTCAG
GGGCATGATGTGACTGTCGCCCGTACATTTAGCCCATACATCCCCATGTATAATCATTTGCATCCATACA
TTTTGATGGCCGCACGGCGCGAAGCAAAAATTACGGCTCCTCGCTGCAGACCTGCGAGCAGGGAAACGCT
CCCCTCACAGACGCGTTGAATTGTCCCCACGCCGCGCCCCTGTAGAGAAATATAAAAGGTTAGGATTTGC
CACTGAGGTTCTTCTTTCATATACTTCCTTTTAAAATCTTGCTAGGATACAGTTCTCACATCACATCCGA
ACATAAACAACCATGGGTATGACCGACCAAGCGACGCCCAACCTGCCATCACGAGATTTCGATCCCACCG
CCGCCTTCTATGAAAGGTTGGGCTTCGGAATCGTTTTCCGGGACGCCGGCTGGATGATCCTCCAGCGCGG
GGATCTCATGCTGGAGTTCTTCGCCCACCCCGGGCTCGATCCCCTCGCGAGTTGGTTCAGCTGCTGCCTG
AGGCTGGACGACCTCGCGGAGTTCTACCGGCAGTGCAAATCCGTCGGCATCCAGGAAACCAGCAGCGGCT
ATCCGCGCATCCATGCCCCCGAACTGCAGGAGTGGGGAGGCACGATGGCCGCTTTGGTCGACCCGGACGG
GACGCTCCTGCGCCTGATACAGAACGAATTGCTTGCAGGCATCTCATGATCAGTACTGACAATAAAAAGA
TTCTTGTTTTCAAGAACTTGTCATTTGTATAGTTTTTTTATATTGTAGTTGTTCTATTTTAATCAAATGT
TAGCGTGATTTATATTTTTTTTCGCCTCGACATCATCTGCCCAGATGCGAAGTTAAGTGCGCAGAAAGTA
ATATCATGCGTCAATCGTATGTGAATGCTGGTCGCTATACTGCTGTCGATTCGATACTAACGCCGCCACT
AGTTCTAGAGCGGCCGCCACCGCGGTGGAGCTCCAGCTTTTGTTCCCTTTAGTGAGGGTTAATTGCGCGC
TTGGCGTAATCATGGTCATAGCTGTTTCCTGTGTGAAATTGTTATCCGCTCACAATTCCACACAACATAC
GAGCCGGAAGCATAAAGTGTAAAGCCTGGGGTGCCTAATGAGTGAGCTAACTCACATTAATTGCGTTGCG
CTCACTGCCCGCTTTCCAGTCGGGAAACCTGTCGTGCCAGCTGCATTAATGAATCGGCCAACGCGCGGGG
AGAGGCGGTTTGCGTATTGGGCGCTCTTCCGCTTCCTCGCTCACTGACTCGCTGCGCTCGGTCGTTCGGC
TGCGGCGAGCGGTATCAGCTCACTCAAAGGCGGTAATACGGTTATCCACAGAATCAGGGGATAACGCAGG
AAAGAACATGTGAGCAAAAGGCCAGCAAAAGGCCAGGAACCGTAAAAAGGCCGCGTTGCTGGCGTTTTTC
CATAGGCTCCGCCCCCCTGACGAGCATCACAAAAATCGACGCTCAAGTCAGAGGTGGCGAAACCCGACAG
GACTATAAAGATACCAGGCGTTTCCCCCTGGAAGCTCCCTCGTGCGCTCTCCTGTTCCGACCCTGCCGCT
TACCGGATACCTGTCCGCCTTTCTCCCTTCGGGAAGCGTGGCGCTTTCTCATAGCTCACGCTGTAGGTAT
CTCAGTTCGGTGTAGGTCGTTCGCTCCAAGCTGGGCTGTGTGCACGAACCCCCCGTTCAGCCCGACCGCT
GCGCCTTATCCGGTAACTATCGTCTTGAGTCCAACCCGGTAAGACACGACTTATCGCCACTGGCAGCAGC
CACTGGTAACAGGATTAGCAGAGCGAGGTATGTAGGCGGTGCTACAGAGTTCTTGAAGTGGTGGCCTAAC
TACGGCTACACTAGAAGAACAGTATTTGGTATCTGCGCTCTGCTGAAGCCAGTTACCTTCGGAAAAAGAG
TTGGTAGCTCTTGATCCGGCAAACAAACCACCGCTGGTAGCGGTGGTTTTTTTGTTTGCAAGCAGCAGAT
TACGCGCAGAAAAAAAGGATCTCAAGAAGATCCTTTGATCTTTTCTACGGGGTCTGACGCTCAGTGGAAC
GAAAACTCACGTTAAGGGATTTTGGTCATGAGATTATCAAAAAGGATCTTCACCTAGATCCTTTTAAATT
AAAAATGAAGTTTTAAATCAATCTAAAGTATATATGAGTAAACTTGGTCTGACAGTTACCAATGCTTAAT
CAGTGAGGCACCTATCTCAGCGATCTGTCTATTTCGTTCATCCATAGTTGCCTGACTCCCCGTCGTGTAG
ATAACTACGATACGGGAGGGCTTACCATCTGGCCCCAGTGCTGCAATGATACCGCGAGACCCACGCTCAC
CGGCTCCAGATTTATCAGCAATAAACCAGCCAGCCGGAAGGGCCGAGCGCAGAAGTGGTCCTGCAACTTT
ATCCGCCTCCATCCAGTCTATTAATTGTTGCCGGGAAGCTAGAGTAAGTAGTTCGCCAGTTAATAGTTTG
CGCAACGTTGTTGCCATTGCTACAGGCATCGTGGTGTCACGCTCGTCGTTTGGTATGGCTTCATTCAGCT
CCGGTTCCCAACGATCAAGGCGAGTTACATGATCCCCCATGTTGTGCAAAAAAGCGGTTAGCTCCTTCGG
TCCTCCGATCGTTGTCAGAAGTAAGTTGGCCGCAGTGTTATCACTCATGGTTATGGCAGCACTGCATAAT
TCTCTTACTGTCATGCCATCCGTAAGATGCTTTTCTGTGACTGGTGAGTACTCAACCAAGTCATTCTGAG
AATAGTGTATGCGGCGACCGAGTTGCTCTTGCCCGGCGTCAATACGGGATAATACCGCGCCACATAGCAG
AACTTTAAAAGTGCTCATCATTGGAAAACGTTCTTCGGGGCGAAAACTCTCAAGGATCTTACCGCTGTTG
AGATCCAGTTCGATGTAACCCACTCGTGCACCCAACTGATCTTCAGCATCTTTTACTTTCACCAGCGTTT
CTGGGTGAGCAAAAACAGGAAGGCAAAATGCCGCAAAAAAGGGAATAAGGGCGACACGGAAATGTTGAAT
ACTCATACTCTTCCTTTTTCAATATTATTGAAGCATTTATCAGGGTTATTGTCTCATGAGCGGATACATA
TTTGAATGTATTTAGAAAAATAAACAAATAGGGGTTCCGCGCACATTTCCCC
Features (pLannotate 1.2.2; 18 found; start..end, strand, type, name):
     42..470     -  rep_origin     f1 ori (sequence partly withheld): f1 bacteriophage origin of replication; arrow indicates direction of (+) strand synthesis
    475..630     -  CDS            lacZα (fragment): LacZα fragment of β-galactosidase; lacZ fragment
    638..656     +  promoter       T7 promoter: promoter for bacteriophage T7 RNA polymerase
    665..712     -  misc_feature   MCS (fragment): pBluescript multiple cloning site
    746..835     +  CDS            3xHA: three tandem HA epitope tags
    866..1411    +  CDS            SNAP-tag®: human O6-alkylguanine-DNA-alkyltransferase variant that forms covalent bonds with benzylguanine derivatives fast-reacting variant, optimized for mammalian expression
   1469..1812    +  promoter       TEF promoter: Ashbya gossypii TEF promoter
   1819..2196    +  CDS            ble: BLE_KLEPN - Experimental evidence at protein level: Swiss-Prot protein existence level 1. Binding protein with a strong affinity to the bleomycin family of antibiotics. Binds to CL990; an antimitotic-antibiotic compound. From Klebsiella pneumoniae.
   2205..2402    +  terminator     TEF terminator: Ashbya gossypii TEF terminator
   2426..2463    -  misc_feature   MCS (fragment): pBluescript multiple cloning site
   2476..2494    -  promoter       T3 promoter: promoter for bacteriophage T3 RNA polymerase
   2539..2555    -  protein_bind   lac operator: The lac repressor binds to the lac operator to inhibit transcription in E. coli. This inhibition can be relieved by adding lactose or isopropyl-β-D-thiogalactopyranoside (IPTG). lac repressor encoded by lacI
   2563..2593    -  promoter       lac promoter: promoter for the E. coli lac operon
   2608..2629    -  protein_bind   CAP binding site: CAP binding activates transcription in the presence of cAMP. E. coli catabolite activator protein
   2642..2734    -  CDS            lacI (fragment): lac repressor; lacI; The lac repressor binds to the lac operator to inhibit transcription in E. coli. This inhibition can be relieved by adding lactose or isopropyl-β-D-thiogalactopyranoside (IPTG).
   2917..3505    -  rep_origin     ori: high-copy-number ColE1/pMB1/pBR322/pUC origin of replication
   3676..4536    -  CDS            AmpR: β-lactamase; bla; confers resistance to ampicillin, carbenicillin, and related antibiotics
   4537..4641    -  promoter       AmpR promoter: bla
