[The description below was written by a language model from this plasmid's Addgene catalogue record and pLannotate feature annotations shown in this document.]
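Description:
pBS-SKII-3XHA-fSNAP-Phleomycin is a template plasmid built on the pBluescript II SK(+) backbone that carries an integration cassette for tagging proteins at their C-termini in Saccharomyces cerevisiae. In E. coli it is maintained at high copy through the ColE1/pUC-type origin and selected with ampicillin via the β-lactamase gene. The backbone also retains the f1 phage origin, the lac promoter/operator region with a lacZα fragment, and the T7 and T3 promoters flanking the remnants of the multiple cloning site. No yeast replication origin or centromere is annotated, consistent with a construct meant for chromosomal integration rather than episomal maintenance.

The synthetic insert, assembled by Gibson cloning between the two MCS fragments, has two parts in the same orientation. The first is a promoterless tagging module made up of three tandem HA epitopes followed by a fast-reacting SNAP-tag variant ("fSNAP"), an O6-alkylguanine-DNA-alkyltransferase derivative that covalently couples to benzylguanine-linked substrates such as fluorescent dyes. The second is a yeast selection marker in which the Ashbya gossypii TEF promoter and TEF terminator drive a ble gene, whose product binds bleomycin-family antibiotics and confers phleomycin resistance.

Once the cassette is integrated in frame at the 3′ end of a target gene, the resulting fusion is expressed from the native promoter, can be detected through the HA epitopes and can be labelled with dyes through the SNAP domain, while integrants are selected on phleomycin. No terminator is annotated between the SNAP coding sequence and the TEF promoter, and the record does not state how the cassette is targeted to the genome.
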