Addgene plasmid #188915: pBS-SKII-3XHA-fSNAP-Phleomycin
Purpose: Integration cassette to create C-terminal fusions for fluorescent tagging
Depositing lab: Stephen Buratowski. Depositing organization: Harvard Medical School. Publication: A set of Saccharomyces cerevisiae integration vectors for fluorescent dye labeling of proteins. Baek I, Le SN, Jeon J, Chun Y, Reed C, Buratowski S. G3 (Bethesda). 2022 Aug 9. pii: 6659097. doi: 10.1093/g3journal/jkac201. PubMed 35944214.
Backbone
  Vector backbone: pBlueScript II SK (+)
  Vector type: Yeast Expression
  Selectable markers: Phleomycin/Bleomycin
Growth in bacteria
  Bacterial resistance: Ampicillin, 100 μg/mL
  Growth temperature: 37°C
  Growth strain: DH5alpha
  Copy number: High Copy
Gene/Insert
  Gene/Insert name: 3XHA-fSNAP-Phleomycin
  Species: Synthetic
  Cloning method: Gibson Cloning
Terms and licenses: Academic/Nonprofit Terms; Industry Terms: Not Available to Industry
How to cite: pBS-SKII-3XHA-fSNAP-Phleomycin was a gift from Stephen Buratowski (Addgene plasmid # 188915 ; http://n2t.net/addgene:188915 ; RRID:Addgene_188915)
